>Addgene plasmid #221853 | pCMV-CRT-Fc FL | addgene full sequence | sequence record 437957 | Addgene NGS Result
CGTCAATACGGGATAATACCGCGCCACATAGCAGAACTTTAAAAGTGCTCATCATTGGAAAACGTTCTTC
GGGGCGAAAACTCTCAAGGATCTTACCGCTGTTGAGATCCAGTTCGATGTAACCCACTCGTGCACCCAAC
TGATCTTCAGCATCTTTTACTTTCACCAGCGTTTCTGGGTGAGCAAAAACAGGAAGGCAAAATGCCGCAA
AAAAGGGAATAAGGGCGACACGGAAATGTTGAATACTCATACTCTTCCTTTTTCAATATTATTGAAGCAT
TTATCAGGGTTATTGTCTCATGAGCGGATACATATTTGAATGTATTTAGAAAAATAAACAAATAGGGGTT
CCGCGCACATTTCCCCGAAAAGTGCCACCTGACGTCGACGGATCGGGAGATCGATCTCCCGATCCCCTAT
GGTGCACTCTCAGTACAATCTGCTCTGATGCCGCATAGTTAAGCCAGTATCTGCTCCCTGCTTGTGTGTT
GGAGGTCGCTGAGTAGTGCGCGAGCAAAATTTAAGCTACAACAAGGCAAGGCTTGACCGACAATTGCATG
AAGAATCTGCTTAGGGTTAGGCGTTTTGCGCTGCTTCGCGATGTACGGGCCAGATATACGCGTTGACATT
GATTATTGACTAGTTATTAATAGTAATCAATTACGGGGTCATTAGTTCATAGCCCATATATGGAGTTCCG
CGTTACATAACTTACGGTAAATGGCCCGCCTGGCTGACCGCCCAACGACCCCCGCCCATTGACGTCAATA
ATGACGTATGTTCCCATAGTAACGCCAATAGGGACTTTCCATTGACGTCAATGGGTGGAGTATTTACGGT
AAACTGCCCACTTGGCAGTACATCAAGTGTATCATATGCCAAGTACGCCCCCTATTGACGTCAATGACGG
TAAATGGCCCGCCTGGCATTATGCCCAGTACATGACCTTATGGGACTTTCCTACTTGGCAGTACATCTAC
GTATTAGTCATCGCTATTACCATGGTGATGCGGTTTTGGCAGTACATCAATGGGCGTGGATAGCGGTTTG
ACTCACGGGGATTTCCAAGTCTCCACCCCATTGACGTCAATGGGAGTTTGTTTTGGCACCAAAATCAACG
GGACTTTCCAAAATGTCGTAACAACTCCGCCCCATTGACGCAAATGGGCGGTAGGCGTGTACGGTGGGAG
GTCTATATAAGCAGAGCTCTCTGGCTAACTAGAGAACCCACTGCTTACTGGCTTATCGAAATTAATACGA
CTCACTATAGGGAGACCCAAGCTTACCATGCTGCTATCCGTGCCGCTGCTGCTCGGCCTCCTCGGCCTGG
CCGTCGCCGAGCCTGCCGTCTACTTCAAGGAGCAGTTTCTGGACGGAGACGGGTGGACTTCCCGCTGGAT
CGAATCCAAACACAAGTCAGATTTTGGCAAATTCGTTCTCAGTTCCGGCAAGTTCTACGGTGACGAGGAG
AAAGATAAAGGTTTGCAGACAAGCCAGGATGCACGCTTTTATGCTCTGTCGGCCAGTTTCGAGCCTTTCA
GCAACAAAGGCCAGACGCTGGTGGTGCAGTTCACGGTGAAACATGAGCAGAACATCGACTGTGGGGGCGG
CTATGTGAAGCTGTTTCCTAATAGTTTGGACCAGACAGACATGCACGGAGACTCAGAATACAACATCATG
TTTGGTCCCGACATCTGTGGCCCTGGCACCAAGAAGGTTCATGTCATCTTCAACTACAAGGGCAAGAACG
TGCTGATCAACAAGGACATCCGTTGCAAGGATGATGAGTTTACACACCTGTACACACTGATTGTGCGGCC
AGACAACACCTATGAGGTGAAGATTGACAACAGCCAGGTGGAGTCCGGCTCCTTGGAAGACGATTGGGAC
TTCCTGCCACCCAAGAAGATAAAGGATCCTGATGCTTCAAAACCGGAAGACTGGGATGAGCGGGCCAAGA
TCGATGATCCCACAGACTCCAAGCCTGAGGACTGGGACAAGCCCGAGCATATCCCTGACCCTGATGCTAA
GAAGCCCGAGGACTGGGATGAAGAGATGGACGGAGAGTGGGAACCCCCAGTGATTCAGAACCCTGAGTAC
AAGGGTGAGTGGAAGCCCCGGCAGATCGACAACCCAGATTACAAGGGCACTTGGATCCACCCAGAAATTG
ACAACCCCGAGTATTCTCCCGATCCCAGTATCTATGCCTATGATAACTTTGGCGTGCTGGGCCTGGACCT
CTGGCAGGTCAAGTCTGGCACCATCTTTGACAACTTCCTCATCACCAACGATGAGGCATACGCTGAGGAG
TTTGGCAACGAGACGTGGGGCGTAACAAAGGCAGCAGAGAAACAAATGAAGGACAAACAGGACGAGGAGC
AGAGGCTTAAGGAGGAGGAAGAAGACAAGAAACGCAAAGAGGAGGAGGAGGCAGAGGACAAGGAGGATGA
TGAGGACAAAGATGAGGATGAGGAGGATGAGGAGGACAAGGAGGAAGATGAGGAGGAAGATGTCCCCGGC
CAGGCCAGATCTGCGGATCCCGAGGGTGAGTACTTAGCTTCAGCGCTCCTGCCTGGACGCATCCCGGCTA
TGCAGCCCCAGTCCAGGGCAGCAAGGCAGGCCCCGTCTGCCTCTTCACCCGGAGGCCTCTGCCCGCCCCA
CTCATGCTCAGGGAGAGGGTCTTCTGGCTTTTTCCCCAGGCTCTGGGCAGGCACAGGCTAGGTGCCCCTA
ACCCAGGCCCTGCACACAAAGGGGCAGGTGCTGGGCTCAGACCTGCCAAGAGCCATATCCGGGAGGACCC
TGCCCCTGACCTAAGCCCACCCCAAAGGCCAAACTCTCCACTCCCTCAGCTCGGACACCTTCTCTCCTCC
CAGATTCCAGTAACTCCCAATCTTCTCTCTGCAGAGCCCAAATCTTGTGACAAAACTCACACATGCCCAC
CGTGCCCAGGTAAGCCAGCCCAGGCCTCGCCCTCCAGCTCAAGGCGGGACAGGTGCCCTAGAGTAGCCTG
CATCCAGGGACAGGCCCCAGCCGGGTGCTGACACGTCCACCTCCATCTCTTCCTCAGCACCTGAACTCCT
GGGGGGACCGTCAGTCTTCCTCTTCCCCCCAAAACCCAAGGACACCCTCATGATCTCCCGGACCCCTGAG
GTCACATGCGTGGTGGTGGACGTGAGCCACGAAGACCCTGAGGTCAAGTTCAACTGGTACGTGGACGGCG
TGGAGGTGCATAATGCCAAGACAAAGCCGCGGGAGGAGCAGTACAACAGCACGTACCGTGTGGTCAGCGT
CCTCACCGTCCTGCACCAGGACTGGCTGAATGGCAAGGAGTACAAGTGCAAGGTCTCCAACAAAGCCCTC
CCAGCCCCCATCGAGAAAACCATCTCCAAAGCCAAAGGTGGGACCCGTGGGGTGCGAGGGCCACATGGAC
AGAGGCCGGCTCGGCCCACCCTCTGCCCTGAGAGTGACCGCTGTACCAACCTCTGTCCCTACAGGGCAGC
CCCGAGAACCACAGGTGTACACCCTGCCCCCATCCCGGGATGAGCTGACCAAGAACCAGGTCAGCCTGAC
CTGCCTGGTCAAAGGCTTCTATCCCAGCGACATCGCCGTGGAGTGGGAGAGCAATGGGCAGCCGGAGAAC
AACTACAAGACCACGCCTCCCGTGCTGGACTCCGACGGCTCCTTCTTCCTCTACAGCAAGCTCACCGTGG
ACAAGAGCAGGTGGCAGCAGGGGAACGTCTTCTCATGCTCCGTGATGCATGAGGCTCTGCACAACCACTA
CACGCAGAAGAGCCTCTCCCTGTCTCCGGGTAAATGAGTGCGACGGCCGCTCGAGCATGCATCTAGAGGG
CCCTATTCTATAGTGTCACCTAAATGCTAGAGCTCGCTGATCAGCCTCGACTGTGCCTTCTAGTTGCCAG
CCATCTGTTGTTTGCCCCTCCCCCGTGCCTTCCTTGACCCTGGAAGGTGCCACTCCCACTGTCCTTTCCT
AATAAAATGAGGAAATTGCATCGCATTGTCTGAGTAGGTGTCATTCTATTCTGGGGGGTGGGGTGGGGCA
GGACAGCAAGGGGGAGGATTGGGAAGACAATAGCAGGCATGCTGGGGATGCGGTGGGCTCTATGGCTTCT
GAGGCGGAAAGAACCAGCTGGGGCTCTAGGGGGTATCCCC
[124 nt withheld, positions 4171-4294]
C
[91 nt withheld, positions 4296-4386]
A
[49 nt withheld, positions 4388-4436]
CCTTTGACGTTGGAGTCCACGTTCTTT
[37 nt withheld, positions 4464-4500]
ACCCTATCTCGGTCTATTCTTTTGATTTATAAGGGATTTTGCCGATTTCGGCCTATTGGTTAAAAAATGA
GCTGATTTAACAAAAATTTAACGCGAATTAATTCTGTGGAATGTGTGTCAGTTAGGGTGTGGAAAGTCCC
CAGGCTCCCCAGCAGGCAGAAGTATGCAAAGCATGCATCTCAATTAGTCAGCAACCATAGTCCCGCCCCT
AACTCCGCCCATCCCGCCCCTAACTCCGCCCAGTTCCGCCCATTCTCCGCCCCATGGCTGACTAATTTTT
TTTATTTATGCAGAGGCCGAGGCCGCCTCTGCCTCTGAGCTATTCCAGAAGTAGTGAGGAGGCTTTTTTG
GAGGCCTAGGCTTTTGCAAAAAGCTCCCGGGAGCTTGTATATCCATTTTCGGATCTGATCAAGAGACAGG
ATGAGGATCGTTTCGCATGATTGAACAAGATGGATTGCACGCAGGTTCTCCGGCCGCTTGGGTGGAGAGG
CTATTCGGCTATGACTGGGCACAACAGACAATCGGCTGCTCTGATGCCGCCGTGTTCCGGCTGTCAGCGC
AGGGGCGCCCGGTTCTTTTTGTCAAGACCGACCTGTCCGGTGCCCTGAATGAACTGCAGGACGAGGCAGC
GCGGCTATCGTGGCTGGCCACGACGGGCGTTCCTTGCGCAGCTGTGCTCGACGTTGTCACTGAAGCGGGA
AGGGACTGGCTGCTATTGGGCGAAGTGCCGGGGCAGGATCTCCTGTCATCTCACCTTGCTCCTGCCGAGA
AAGTATCCATCATGGCTGATGCAATGCGGCGGCTGCATACGCTTGATCCGGCTACCTGCCCATTCGACCA
CCAAGCGAAACATCGCATCGAGCGAGCACGTACTCGGATGGAAGCCGGTCTTGTCGATCAGGATGATCTG
GACGAAGAGCATCAGGGGCTCGCGCCAGCCGAACTGTTCGCCAGGCTCAAGGCGCGCATGCCCGACGGCG
AGGATCTCGTCGTGACCCATGGCGATGCCTGCTTGCCGAATATCATGGTGGAAAATGGCCGCTTTTCTGG
ATTCATCGACTGTGGCCGGCTGGGTGTGGCGGACCGCTATCAGGACATAGCGTTGGCTACCCGTGATATT
GCTGAAGAGCTTGGCGGCGAATGGGCTGACCGCTTCCTCGTGCTTTACGGTATCGCCGCTCCCGATTCGC
AGCGCATCGCCTTCTATCGCCTTCTTGACGAGTTCTTCTGAGCGGGACTCTGGGGTTCGAAATGACCGAC
CAAGCGACGCCCAACCTGCCATCACGAGATTTCGATTCCACCGCCGCCTTCTATGAAAGGTTGGGCTTCG
GAATCGTTTTCCGGGACGCCGGCTGGATGATCCTCCAGCGCGGGGATCTCATGCTGGAGTTCTTCGCCCA
CCCCAACTTGTTTATTGCAGCTTATAATGGTTACAAATAAAGCAATAGCATCACAAATTTCACAAATAAA
GCATTTTTTTCACTGCATTCTAGTTGTGGTTTGTCCAAACTCATCAATGTATCTTATCATGTCTGTATAC
CGTCGACCTCTAGCTAGAGCTTGGCGTAATCATGGTCATAGCTGTTTCCTGTGTGAAATTGTTATCCGCT
CACAATTCCACACAACATACGAGCCGGAAGCATAAAGTGTAAAGCCTGGGGTGCCTAATGAGTGAGCTAA
CTCACATTAATTGCGTTGCGCTCACTGCCCGCTTTCCAGTCGGGAAACCTGTCGTGCCAGCTGCATTAAT
GAATCGGCCAACGCGCGGGGAGAGGCGGTTTGCGTATTGGGCGCTCTTCCGCTTCCTCGCTCACTGACTC
GCTGCGCTCGGTCGTTCGGCTGCGGCGAGCGGTATCAGCTCACTCAAAGGCGGTAATACGGTTATCCACA
GAATCAGGGGATAACGCAGGAAAGAACATGTGAGCAAAAGGCCAGCAAAAGGCCAGGAACCGTAAAAAGG
CCGCGTTGCTGGCGTTTTTCCATAGGCTCCGCCCCCCTGACGAGCATCACAAAAATCGACGCTCAAGTCA
GAGGTGGCGAAACCCGACAGGACTATAAAGATACCAGGCGTTTCCCCCTGGAAGCTCCCTCGTGCGCTCT
CCTGTTCCGACCCTGCCGCTTACCGGATACCTGTCCGCCTTTCTCCCTTCGGGAAGCGTGGCGCTTTCTC
ATAGCTCACGCTGTAGGTATCTCAGTTCGGTGTAGGTCGTTCGCTCCAAGCTGGGCTGTGTGCACGAACC
CCCCGTTCAGCCCGACCGCTGCGCCTTATCCGGTAACTATCGTCTTGAGTCCAACCCGGTAAGACACGAC
TTATCGCCACTGGCAGCAGCCACTGGTAACAGGATTAGCAGAGCGAGGTATGTAGGCGGTGCTACAGAGT
TCTTGAAGTGGTGGCCTAACTACGGCTACACTAGAAGAACAGTATTTGGTATCTGCGCTCTGCTGAAGCC
AGTTACCTTCGGAAAAAGAGTTGGTAGCTCTTGATCCGGCAAACAAACCACCGCTGGTAGCGGTGGTTTT
TTTGTTTGCAAGCAGCAGATTACGCGCAGAAAAAAAGGATCTCAAGAAGATCCTTTGATCTTTTCTACGG
GGTCTGACGCTCAGTGGAACGAAAACTCACGTTAAGGGATTTTGGTCATGAGATTATCAAAAAGGATCTT
CACCTAGATCCTTTTAAATTAAAAATGAAGTTTTAAATCAATCTAAAGTATATATGAGTAAACTTGGTCT
GACAGTTACCAATGCTTAATCAGTGAGGCACCTATCTCAGCGATCTGTCTATTTCGTTCATCCATAGTTG
CCTGACTCCCCGTCGTGTAGATAACTACGATACGGGAGGGCTTACCATCTGGCCCCAGTGCTGCAATGAT
ACCGCGAGACCCACGCTCACCGGCTCCAGATTTATCAGCAATAAACCAGCCAGCCGGAAGGGCCGAGCGC
AGAAGTGGTCCTGCAACTTTATCCGCCTCCATCCAGTCTATTAATTGTTGCCGGGAAGCTAGAGTAAGTA
GTTCGCCAGTTAATAGTTTGCGCAACGTTGTTGCCATTGCTACAGGCATCGTGGTGTCACGCTCGTCGTT
TGGTATGGCTTCATTCAGCTCCGGTTCCCAACGATCAAGGCGAGTTACATGATCCCCCATGTTGTGCAAA
AAAGCGGTTAGCTCCTTCGGTCCTCCGATCGTTGTCAGAAGTAAGTTGGCCGCAGTGTTATCACTCATGG
TTATGGCAGCACTGCATAATTCTCTTACTGTCATGCCATCCGTAAGATGCTTTTCTGTGACTGGTGAGTA
CTCAACCAAGTCATTCTGAGAATAGTGTATGCGGCGACCGAGTTGCTCTTGCCCGG
Features (pLannotate 1.2.2; 24 found; start..end, strand, type, name):
    251..355     -  promoter       AmpR promoter: bla
    418..470     -  misc_feature   bom (fragment): basis of mobility region from pBR322
    625..1004    +  enhancer       CMV enhancer: human cytomegalovirus immediate early enhancer
   1005..1208    +  promoter       CMV promoter: human cytomegalovirus (CMV) immediate early promoter
   1204..1237    +  LTR            5' LTR (truncated) (fragment): truncated 5' long terminal repeat (LTR) from HIV-1
   1253..1271    +  promoter       T7 promoter: promoter for bacteriophage T7 RNA polymerase
   1288..2529    +  CDS            CALR: CALR_HUMAN - Also known as CRTC. Experimental evidence at protein level: Swiss-Prot protein existence level 1. Calcium-binding chaperone that promotes folding, oligomeric assembly and quality control in the endoplasmic reticulum (ER) via the calreticulin/calnexin cycle. This lectin interacts transiently with almost all of the monoglucosylated glycoproteins that are synthesized in the ER (PubMed:7876246). Interacts with the DNA-binding domain of NR3C1 and mediates its nuclear export (PubMed:11149926). Involved in maternal gene expression regulation. May participate in oocyte maturation via the
   2904..3014    +  CDS            IGHG1 (fragment): IGHG1_HUMAN - Experimental evidence at protein level: Swiss-Prot protein existence level 1. Constant region of immunoglobulin heavy chains. Immunoglobulins, also known as antibodies, are membrane-bound or secreted glycoproteins produced by B lymphocytes. In the recognition phase of humoral immunity, the membrane-bound immunoglobulins serve as receptors which, upon binding of a specific antigen, trigger the clonal expansion and differentiation of B lymphocytes into immunoglobulins- secreting plasma cells. Secreted immunoglobulins mediate the effector phase of humoral immunity, which results in
   3067..3477    +  CDS            IGHG1 (fragment): IGHG1_HUMAN - Experimental evidence at protein level: Swiss-Prot protein existence level 1. Constant region of immunoglobulin heavy chains. Immunoglobulins, also known as antibodies, are membrane-bound or secreted glycoproteins produced by B lymphocytes. In the recognition phase of humoral immunity, the membrane-bound immunoglobulins serve as receptors which, upon binding of a specific antigen, trigger the clonal expansion and differentiation of B lymphocytes into immunoglobulins- secreting plasma cells. Secreted immunoglobulins mediate the effector phase of humoral immunity, which results in
   3443..3814    +  CDS            IGHG4 (fragment): IGHG4_HUMAN - Experimental evidence at protein level: Swiss-Prot protein existence level 1. Constant region of immunoglobulin heavy chains. Immunoglobulins, also known as antibodies, are membrane-bound or secreted glycoproteins produced by B lymphocytes. In the recognition phase of humoral immunity, the membrane-bound immunoglobulins serve as receptors which, upon binding of a specific antigen, trigger the clonal expansion and differentiation of B lymphocytes into immunoglobulins- secreting plasma cells. Secreted immunoglobulins mediate the effector phase of humoral immunity, which results in
   3857..3875    -  promoter       SP6 promoter: promoter for bacteriophage SP6 RNA polymerase
   3901..4125    +  polyA_signal   bGH poly(A) signal: bovine growth hormone polyadenylation signal
   4129..4150    +  promoter       SV40 promoter (fragment): SV40 enhancer and early promoter
   4171..4599    +  rep_origin     f1 ori (sequence partly withheld): f1 bacteriophage origin of replication; arrow indicates direction of (+) strand synthesis
   4652..4862    +  promoter       SV40 promoter: SV40 early promoter
   4937..5728    +  CDS            neo: KKA2_KLEPN - Also known as kan, nptII. Experimental evidence at protein level: Swiss-Prot protein existence level 1. Resistance to kanamycin, neomycin, paromomycin, ribostamycin, butirosin and gentamicin B. From Klebsiella pneumoniae.
   5752..5910    +  CDS            ble (fragment): BLE_KLEPN - Experimental evidence at protein level: Swiss-Prot protein existence level 1. Binding protein with a strong affinity to the bleomycin family of antibiotics. Binds to CL990; an antimitotic-antibiotic compound. From Klebsiella pneumoniae.
   5905..6026    +  polyA_signal   SV40 poly(A) signal: SV40 polyadenylation signal
   6099..6115    -  protein_bind   lac operator: The lac repressor binds to the lac operator to inhibit transcription in E. coli. This inhibition can be relieved by adding lactose or isopropyl-β-D-thiogalactopyranoside (IPTG). lac repressor encoded by lacI
   6123..6153    -  promoter       lac promoter: promoter for the E. coli lac operon
   6168..6189    -  protein_bind   CAP binding site: CAP binding activates transcription in the presence of cAMP. E. coli catabolite activator protein
   6202..6294    -  CDS            lacI (fragment): lac repressor; lacI; The lac repressor binds to the lac operator to inhibit transcription in E. coli. This inhibition can be relieved by adding lactose or isopropyl-β-D-thiogalactopyranoside (IPTG).
   6477..7065    -  rep_origin     ori: high-copy-number ColE1/pMB1/pBR322/pUC origin of replication
   7236..250     -  CDS            AmpR (across the origin): β-lactamase; bla; confers resistance to ampicillin, carbenicillin, and related antibiotics
