[The description below was written by a language model from this plasmid's Addgene catalogue record and pLannotate feature annotations shown in this document.]
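Description:
pCMV-CRT-Fc FL is a 7.8 kb mammalian expression plasmid on a pCMV backbone, built to produce full-length human calreticulin (CALR, also called CRT) fused at its C terminus to a human IgG1 Fc tag. In bacteria it is maintained as a high-copy plasmid through a ColE1/pUC-type origin and selected with ampicillin via the β-lactamase gene. An f1 origin is also present, along with leftover cloning-vector elements such as a lac promoter/operator segment and small fragments of bom and lacI.

The expression cassette is driven by the human cytomegalovirus immediate-early enhancer and promoter, followed by a T7 promoter just upstream of the coding region. The CALR open reading frame is followed by the Fc portion, which the annotation detects as several separate immunoglobulin heavy-chain constant-region fragments, mostly matched to IGHG1, with one overlapping hit called as IGHG4. That last call probably reflects the close similarity of IgG subclasses rather than a different tag. The gaps between the fragments could mean the Fc segment retains non-coding intervening sequence, but the record does not say so. An inverted SP6 promoter and the bovine growth hormone polyadenylation signal close the unit. A short hit annotated as a truncated HIV-1 5' LTR sits next to the CMV promoter, but no other lentiviral elements are listed. A second cassette places the neomycin phosphotransferase gene under the SV40 early promoter with an SV40 poly(A) signal, which would allow G418 selection of stable transfectants.

The stated purpose is expression of Fc-tagged calreticulin in mammalian cells. Fc fusions of this kind are commonly used for affinity purification and as soluble binding probes, and the associated study concerns recognition of cell-surface calreticulin by the NK cell receptor NKp46.
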