Addgene plasmid #221853: pCMV-CRT-Fc FL
Purpose: Express human Calreticulin (full-length) with C-terminal human IgG1Fc tag in mammalian cell.
Depositing lab: Judy Lieberman. Depositing organization: Boston Children's Hospital. Publication: The NK cell receptor NKp46 recognizes ecto-calreticulin on ER-stressed cells. Sen Santara S, Lee DJ, Crespo A, Hu JJ, Walker C, Ma X, Zhang Y, Chowdhury S, Meza-Sosa KF, Lewandrowski M, Zhang H, Rowe M, McClelland A, Wu H, Junqueira C, Lieberman J. Nature. 2023 Apr;616(7956):348-356. doi: 10.1038/s41586-023-05912-0. Epub 2023 Apr 5. PubMed 37020026.
Backbone
  Vector backbone: pCMV
  Vector type: Mammalian Expression
Growth in bacteria
  Bacterial resistance: Ampicillin, 100 μg/mL
  Growth temperature: 37°C
  Growth strain: DH5alpha
  Copy number: High Copy
Gene/Insert
  Gene/Insert name: calreticulin
  Species: H. sapiens (human)
  Entrez Gene: CALR (a.k.a. CALR1, CRT, HEL-S-99n, RO, SSA, cC1qR)
  Tag / fusion protein: Human IgG1Fc tag (C terminal on insert)
Terms and licenses: Academic/Nonprofit Terms; Industry Terms: Not Available to Industry
How to cite: pCMV-CRT-Fc FL was a gift from Judy Lieberman (Addgene plasmid # 221853 ; http://n2t.net/addgene:221853 ; RRID:Addgene_221853)
